>Addgene plasmid #38106 | pCMX-Gal4-TEAD1-D278K | addgene partial sequence | sequence record 50744 | Gal4_N-term
GAAAGGATGAGTGACTCTGCAGATAAGCCAATTGACAATGATGCAGAAGGGGTCTGGAGCCCCGACATCG
AGCAAAGCTTTCAGGAGGCCCTGGCTATCTATCCACCATGTGGGAGGAGGAAAATCATCTTATCAGACGA
AGGCAAAATGTATGGTAGGAATGAATTGATAGCCAGATACATCAAACTCAGGACAGGCAAGACGAGGACC
AGAAAACAGGTGTCTAGTCACATTCAGGTTCTTGCCAGAAGGAAATCTCGTGATTTTCATTCCAAGCTAA
AGGATCAGACTGCAAAGGATAAGGCCCTGCAGCACATGGCGGCCATGTCCTCAGCCCAGATCGTCTCGGC
CACTGCCATTCATAACAAGCTGGGGCTGCCTGGGATTCCACGCCCGACCTTCCCAGGGGCGCCGGGGTTC
TGGCCGGGAATGATTCAAACAGGGCAGCCAGGATCCTCACAAGACGTCAAGCCTTTTGTGCAGCAGGCCT
ACCCCATCCAGCCAGCGGTCACAGCCCCCATTCCAGGGTTTGAGCCTGCATCGGCCCCAGCTCCCTCAGT
CCCTGCCTGGCAAGGTCGCTCCATTGGCACAACCAAGCTTCGCCTGGTGGAATTTTCAGCTTTTCTCGAG
CAGCAGCGAGACCCAGACTCGTACAACAAACACCTCTTCGTGCACATTGGGCATGCCAACCATTCTTACA
GTGACCCATTGCTTGAATCAGTGGACATTCTCAT
