>Addgene plasmid #38106 | pCMX-Gal4-TEAD1-D278K | addgene partial sequence | sequence record 51234 | SVpA-rev
AGCTGCAATAAACAAGTTAACAACAACAATTGCATTCATTTTATGTTTCAGGTTCAGGGGGAGGTGTGGG
AGGTTTTTTAAAGCAAGTAAAACCTCTACAAATGTGGTATGGCTGATTATGATCTCTAGTCAAGGCACTA
TACATCAAATATTTTTCCATAATTTTCTTGTATAGCAGTGCAGCTTTTTCCTTTGTGGTGTAAATAGCAA
AGCAAGCAAGAGTTCTATTACTAAACACAGCATGACTCAAAAAACTTAGCAATTCTGAAGGAAAGTCCTT
GGGGTCTTCTACCTTTCTCTTCTTTTTTGGAGGAGTAGAATGTTGAGAGTCAGCAGTAGCCTCATCATCA
CTAGATGGCATTTCTTCTGAGCAAAACAGGTTTTCCTCATTAAAGGCATTCCACCACTGCTCCCATTCAT
CAGTTCCATAGGTTGGAATCTAAAATACACAAACAATTAGAATCAGTAGTTTAACACATTATACACTTAA
AAATTTTATATTTACCTTAGAGCTTTAAATCTCTGTAGGTAGTTTGTCCAATTATGTCACACCACAGAAG
TAAGGTTCCTTCACAAAGATCCTCTAGCTACCTAGCTAGCTGGCCAGGATCCTGATATCTGGTACCGTCG
ACTCAGTCCTTTACAAGCCTGTAAATATGATGTTGTGCTCCGTGTTCACTATTTGAAACTTCAAACACAC
AGGCCATGCAGAGTAGAGTTTCTTGTGTATCCCTG
