>Addgene plasmid #38106 | pCMX-Gal4-TEAD1-D278K | addgene partial sequence | sequence record 52277 | CMV-fwd
TAGCAGAGCTCTCTGGCTAACTAGAGAACCCACTGCTTACTGGCTTATCGAAATTAATACGACTCACTAT
AGGGAGACCCAAGCTTGAAGCAAGCCTCCTGAAAGATGAAGCTACTGTCTTCTATCGAACAAGCATGCGA
TATTTGCCGACTTAAAAAGCTCAAGTGCTCCAAAGAAAAACCGAAGTGCGCCAAGTGTCTGAAGAACAAC
TGGGAGTGTCGCTACTCTCCCAAAACCAAAAGGTCTCCGCTGACTAGGGCACATCTGACAGAAGTGGAAT
CAAGGCTAGAAAGACTGGAACAGCTATTTCTACTGATTTTTCCTCGAGAAGACCTTGACATGATTTTGAA
AATGGATTCTTTACAGGATATAAAAGCATTGTTAACAGGATTATTTGTACAAGATAATGTGAATAAAGAT
GCCGTCACAGATAGATTGGCTTCAGTGGAGACTGATATGCCTCTAACATTGAGACAGCATAGAATAAGTG
CGACATCATCATCGGAAGAGAGTAGTAACAAAGGTCAAAGACAGTTGACTGTATCGCCGGAATTCGAAAG
GATGAGTGACTCTGCAGATAAGCCAATTGACAATGATGCAGAAGGGGTCTGGAGCCCCGACATCGAGCAA
AGCTTTCAGGAGGCCCTGGCTATCTATCCACCATGTGGGAGGAGGAAAATCATCTTATCAGACGAAGGCA
AAATGTATGGTAGGAATGAATTGATAGCCAGATACATCAAACTCAGGACAGGCAAGACGAGGACCAGAAA
ACAGGTGTCTAGTCACATTCAGGTTCTTGCCAGAAGGAAATCTCGTGATTTTCATTCCAAGCTAAAGGAT
CAGACTGCAAAGGATAAGGCCCTGCAGCACATGGCGGCCATGTCCTCAGC
