[The description below was written by a language model from this plasmid's Addgene catalogue record.]
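Description:
pCMX-Gal4-TEAD1-D278K is a mammalian expression plasmid built on the pCMX backbone (about 4.5 kb without insert). It is propagated in E. coli under ampicillin selection; the record lists the copy number as unknown and gives no feature table, so the origin of replication, the promoter and the polyadenylation signal are not explicitly documented. The pCMX name suggests a CMV-type promoter, but the catalogue fields do not confirm this. No mammalian selection marker is recorded, which would fit use by transient transfection.

The insert is human TEAD1 (also known as TEF-1 or TCF-13), a TEA-domain transcription factor, carrying the point mutation D278K and fused to the Gal4 DNA-binding domain. The position of the fusion is not stated, although the listed Gal4 N-terminal sequencing primer is consistent with Gal4 lying upstream of TEAD1. Whether the full-length TEAD1 coding sequence or only a fragment is present is also not stated.

Gal4-DBD fusions of this kind are generally used in one-hybrid style reporter assays. The Gal4 domain tethers the fusion protein to UAS sites in a co-transfected reporter, so transcriptional output reflects the activity of TEAD1 and any co-activators it recruits, independent of TEAD1's own DNA binding. The record does not describe the functional consequence of D278K. A substitution that reverses the charge at a single residue is the type of change commonly made to test whether that residue matters for a protein–protein interaction, with the wild-type Gal4-TEAD1 construct as the comparison.
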