Addgene plasmid #38106: pCMX-Gal4-TEAD1-D278K
Depositing lab: Kunliang Guan. Depositing organization: University of California, San Diego (UCSD).
Backbone
  Vector backbone: pCMX
  Backbone size w/o insert (bp): 4500
  Vector type: Mammalian Expression
Growth in bacteria
  Bacterial resistance: Ampicillin, 100 μg/mL
  Growth temperature: 37°C
  Growth strain: DH5alpha
  Copy number: Unknown
Gene/Insert
  Gene/Insert name: TEAD1
  Species: H. sapiens (human)
  Mutation: D278K
  Entrez Gene: TEAD1 (a.k.a. AA, NTEF-1, REF1, TCF-13, TCF13, TEAD-1, TEF-1)
  Tag / fusion protein: Gal4-DBD
  Cloning method: Unknown
  Sequencing primers: 5′ Gal4 N-term
Terms and licenses: Academic/Nonprofit Terms; Industry Terms: Not Available to Industry
How to cite: pCMX-Gal4-TEAD1-D278K was a gift from Kunliang Guan (Addgene plasmid # 38106 ; http://n2t.net/addgene:38106 ; RRID:Addgene_38106)
